Addgene plasmid #134872: pAT972_CMV/CAG_Flag-hGADD45A (L77E)-PUFa-hTET1(CD)
Purpose: 3rd generation lentiviral expression of Flag-tagged Casilio-ME2.2 effector with L77E GADD45A mutation hGADD45A (L77E)-PUFa-hTET1(CD) in mammalian cells
Depositing lab: Albert Cheng. Publication: Enhanced CRISPR-based DNA demethylation by Casilio-ME-mediated RNA-guided coupling of methylcytosine oxidation and DNA repair pathways. Taghbalout A, Du M, Jillette N, Rosikiewicz W, Rath A, Heinen CD, Li S, Cheng AW. Nat Commun. 2019 Sep 20;10(1):4296. doi: 10.1038/s41467-019-12339-7. PubMed 31541098.
Backbone
  Vector backbone: pLX302
  Backbone manufacturer: Plasmid #25896
  Backbone size w/o insert (bp): 9573
  Total vector size (bp): 12114
  Vector type: Mammalian Expression, Lentiviral, CRISPR, Synthetic Biology
  Selectable markers: Puromycin
Growth in bacteria
  Bacterial resistance: Ampicillin, 100 μg/mL
  Growth temperature: 30°C
  Growth strain: NEB Stable
  Copy number: Low Copy
Gene/Insert
  Gene/Insert name: 3xFlag-GADD45A(L77E)-PUFa-TET1(CD)
  Species: H. sapiens (human), Synthetic
  Insert size (bp): 4182
  Mutation: GADD45A (L77E)
  Promoter: CMV/CAG
  Tag / fusion protein: 3xFlag-GADD45A(L77E)-PUFa-TET1(CD) (N terminal on insert)
  Cloning method: Gateway Cloning
  Sequencing primers: 5′ cgcaaatgggcggtaggcgtg; 3′ agcagcgtatccacatagcg
Terms and licenses: Academic/Nonprofit Terms; Industry Terms: Not Available to Industry
How to cite: pAT972_CMV/CAG_Flag-hGADD45A (L77E)-PUFa-hTET1(CD) was a gift from Albert Cheng (Addgene plasmid # 134872)
