[The description below was written by a language model from this plasmid's Addgene catalogue record and pLannotate feature annotations shown in this document.]
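Description:
pAT972_CMV/CAG_Flag-hGADD45A (L77E)-PUFa-hTET1(CD) is a 12.1 kb third-generation, self-inactivating lentiviral expression plasmid built on the pLX302 Gateway destination backbone. It is propagated in E. coli through a ColE1/pUC-type origin with ampicillin selection (AmpR) and also carries an f1 ori; the catalogue lists it as low copy even though the origin is annotated as a high-copy type. The viral genome is transcribed from an RSV promoter fused to a truncated HIV-1 5' LTR. It contains the Ψ packaging signal, RRE, cPPT/CTS, a WPRE to boost transcript expression, and a ΔU3 3' LTR followed by an SV40 poly(A) signal. An internal hPGK promoter drives puromycin N-acetyltransferase for selection of transduced mammalian cells.

The payload, inserted by Gateway recombination between attB1 and attB2, is a roughly 4.2 kb fusion encoding 3xFlag-tagged human GADD45A carrying the L77E mutation, three SV40 nuclear localization signals, the PUFa RNA-binding domain (annotated as a fragment of human PUM1) and the catalytic domain of human TET1. The catalogue names the promoter as CMV/CAG, but the feature table annotates only a CMV enhancer and CMV promoter upstream of the insert. A V5 tag from the backbone lies just after attB2; the record does not say whether it is translated in frame.

This protein is the L77E mutant form of the Casilio-ME2.2 effector. In the Casilio approach, a PUF domain binds cognate sites appended to a guide RNA, bringing the effector to a dCas9-targeted locus. There, TET1 oxidizes 5-methylcytosine while GADD45A is intended to couple this to DNA repair for targeted demethylation. The record does not state what the L77E substitution does.
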