Features (pLannotate 1.2.2; 36 found; start..end, strand, type, name):
      1..589     +  rep_origin     ori: high-copy-number ColE1/pMB1/pBR322/pUC origin of replication
    772..864     +  CDS            lacI (fragment): lac repressor; lacI; The lac repressor binds to the lac operator to inhibit transcription in E. coli. This inhibition can be relieved by adding lactose or isopropyl-β-D-thiogalactopyranoside (IPTG).
    877..898     +  protein_bind   CAP binding site: CAP binding activates transcription in the presence of cAMP. E. coli catabolite activator protein
    913..943     +  promoter       lac promoter: promoter for the E. coli lac operon
    947..969     +  protein_bind   lac operator (fragment): The lac repressor binds to the lac operator to inhibit transcription in E. coli. This inhibition can be relieved by adding lactose or isopropyl-β-D-thiogalactopyranoside (IPTG). lac repressor encoded by lacI
   1012..1030    +  promoter       T3 promoter: promoter for bacteriophage T3 RNA polymerase
   1058..1284    +  promoter       RSV promoter: Rous sarcoma virus enhancer/promoter
   1285..1465    +  LTR            5' LTR (truncated): truncated 5' long terminal repeat (LTR) from HIV-1
   1512..1637    +  misc_feature   HIV-1 Ψ: packaging signal of human immunodeficiency virus type 1
   1621..1984    +  CDS            HIV-1 gag (fragment): gag protein from human immunodeficiency virus 1; gag
   2130..2363    +  misc_feature   RRE: The Rev response element (RRE) of HIV-1 allows for Rev-dependent mRNA export from the nucleus to the cytoplasm.
   2740..2766    +  CDS            Rev (fragment): human immunodeficiency virus 1 (HIV-1) Rev protein; rev; enhances nuclear export of unspliced and incompletely spliced viral mRNAs
   2767..3267    +  promoter       hPGK promoter: human phosphoglycerate kinase 1 promoter
   3289..3888    +  CDS            PuroR (fragment): puromycin N-acetyltransferase; pac from Streptomyces; confers resistance to puromycin
   3930..4047    +  misc_feature   cPPT/CTS: central polypurine tract and central termination sequence of HIV-1
   4164..4467    +  enhancer       CMV enhancer: human cytomegalovirus immediate early enhancer
   4468..4671    +  promoter       CMV promoter: human cytomegalovirus (CMV) immediate early promoter
   4694..4718    +  protein_bind   attB1: mutant version of attB; recombination site for the Gateway® BP reaction BP Clonase™
   4847..5341    +  CDS            GADD45A: GA45A_HUMAN - Also known as DDIT1, GADD45. Experimental evidence at protein level: Swiss-Prot protein existence level 1. In T-cells, functions as a regulator of p38 MAPKs by inhibiting p88 phosphorylation and activity (By similarity). Might affect PCNA interaction with some CDK (cell division protein kinase) complexes; stimulates DNA excision repair in vitro and inhibits entry of cells into S phase. From Homo sapiens (Human).
   5390..5410    +  CDS            SV40 NLS: nuclear localization signal of SV40 (simian virus 40) large T antigen
   5414..5434    +  CDS            SV40 NLS: nuclear localization signal of SV40 (simian virus 40) large T antigen
   5438..5458    +  CDS            SV40 NLS: nuclear localization signal of SV40 (simian virus 40) large T antigen
   5576..6622    +  CDS            PUM1 (fragment): PUM1_HUMAN - Also known as KIAA0099 From Homo sapiens (Human).
   6731..8890    +  CDS            TET1 (fragment): TET1_HUMAN - Also known as CXXC6, KIAA1676, LCX. Experimental evidence at protein level: Swiss-Prot protein existence level 1. Dioxygenase that catalyzes the conversion of the modified genomic base 5-methylcytosine (5mC) into 5-hydroxymethylcytosine (5hmC) and plays a key role in active DNA demethylation. Also mediates subsequent conversion of 5hmC into 5-formylcytosine (5fC), and conversion of 5fC to 5-carboxylcytosine (5caC). Conversion of 5mC into 5hmC, 5fC and 5caC probably constitutes the first step in cytosine demethylation. Methylation at the C5 position of cytosine bases is an epigenet
   8915..8939    -  protein_bind   attB2: mutant version of attB; recombination site for the Gateway® BP reaction BP Clonase™
   8941..8982    +  CDS            V5 tag: epitope tag from simian virus 5
   9024..9612    +  misc_feature   WPRE: woodchuck hepatitis virus posttranscriptional regulatory element
   9663..9682    +  misc_feature   cPPT/CTS (fragment): central polypurine tract and central termination sequence of HIV-1
   9684..9917    +  LTR            3' LTR (ΔU3): self-inactivating 3' long terminal repeat (LTR) from HIV-1
   9995..10116   +  polyA_signal   SV40 poly(A) signal: SV40 polyadenylation signal
  10156..10291   +  rep_origin     SV40 ori: SV40 origin of replication
  10312..10330   -  promoter       T7 promoter: promoter for bacteriophage T7 RNA polymerase
  10338..10493   +  CDS            lacZα (fragment): LacZα fragment of β-galactosidase; lacZ fragment
  10498..10926   +  rep_origin     f1 ori (sequence partly withheld): f1 bacteriophage origin of replication; arrow indicates direction of (+) strand synthesis
  10979..11083   +  promoter       AmpR promoter: bla
  11084..11944   +  CDS            AmpR: β-lactamase; bla; confers resistance to ampicillin, carbenicillin, and related antibiotics
>Addgene plasmid #134872 | pAT972_CMV/CAG_Flag-hGADD45A (L77E)-PUFa-hTET1(CD) | addgene full sequence | sequence record 271818 | Addgene NGS Result
TTGAGATCCTTTTTTTCTGCGCGTAATCTGCTGCTTGCAAACAAAAAAACCACCGCTACCAGCGGTGGTT
TGTTTGCCGGATCAAGAGCTACCAACTCTTTTTCCGAAGGTAACTGGCTTCAGCAGAGCGCAGATACCAA
ATACTGTTCTTCTAGTGTAGCCGTAGTTAGGCCACCACTTCAAGAACTCTGTAGCACCGCCTACATACCT
CGCTCTGCTAATCCTGTTACCAGTGGCTGCTGCCAGTGGCGATAAGTCGTGTCTTACCGGGTTGGACTCA
AGACGATAGTTACCGGATAAGGCGCAGCGGTCGGGCTGAACGGGGGGTTCGTGCACACAGCCCAGCTTGG
AGCGAACGACCTACACCGAACTGAGATACCTACAGCGTGAGCTATGAGAAAGCGCCACGCTTCCCGAAGG
GAGAAAGGCGGACAGGTATCCGGTAAGCGGCAGGGTCGGAACAGGAGAGCGCACGAGGGAGCTTCCAGGG
GGAAACGCCTGGTATCTTTATAGTCCTGTCGGGTTTCGCCACCTCTGACTTGAGCGTCGATTTTTGTGAT
GCTCGTCAGGGGGGCGGAGCCTATGGAAAAACGCCAGCAACGCGGCCTTTTTACGGTTCCTGGCCTTTTG
CTGGCCTTTTGCTCACATGTTCTTTCCTGCGTTATCCCCTGATTCTGTGGATAACCGTATTACCGCCTTT
GAGTGAGCTGATACCGCTCGCCGCAGCCGAACGACCGAGCGCAGCGAGTCAGTGAGCGAGGAAGCGGAAG
AGCGCCCAATACGCAAACCGCCTCTCCCCGCGCGTTGGCCGATTCATTAATGCAGCTGGCACGACAGGTT
TCCCGACTGGAAAGCGGGCAGTGAGCGCAACGCAATTAATGTGAGTTAGCTCACTCATTAGGCACCCCAG
GCTTTACACTTTATGCTTCCGGCTCGTATGTTGTGTGGAATTGTGAGCGGATAACAATTTCACACAGGAA
ACAGCTATGACCATGATTACGCCAAGCGCGCAATTAACCCTCACTAAAGGGAACAAAAGCTGGAGCTGCA
AGCTTAATGTAGTCTTATGCAATACTCTTGTAGTCTTGCAACATGGTAACGATGAGTTAGCAACATGCCT
TACAAGGAGAGAAAAAGCACCGTGCATGCCGATTGGTGGAAGTAAGGTGGTACGATCGTGCCTTATTAGG
AAGGCAACAGACGGGTCTGACATGGATTGGACGAACCACTGAATTGCCGCATTGCAGAGATATTGTATTT
AAGTGCCTAGCTCGATACATAAACGGGTCTCTCTGGTTAGACCAGATCTGAGCCTGGGAGCTCTCTGGCT
AACTAGGGAACCCACTGCTTAAGCCTCAATAAAGCTTGCCTTGAGTGCTTCAAGTAGTGTGTGCCCGTCT
GTTGTGTGACTCTGGTAACTAGAGATCCCTCAGACCCTTTTAGTCAGTGTGGAAAATCTCTAGCAGTGGC
GCCCGAACAGGGACTTGAAAGCGAAAGGGAAACCAGAGGAGCTCTCTCGACGCAGGACTCGGCTTGCTGA
AGCGCGCACGGCAAGAGGCGAGGGGCGGCGACTGGTGAGTACGCCAAAAATTTTGACTAGCGGAGGCTAG
AAGGAGAGAGATGGGTGCGAGAGCGTCAGTATTAAGCGGGGGAGAATTAGATCGCGATGGGAAAAAATTC
GGTTAAGGCCAGGGGGAAAGAAAAAATATAAATTAAAACATATAGTATGGGCAAGCAGGGAGCTAGAACG
ATTCGCAGTTAATCCTGGCCTGTTAGAAACATCAGAAGGCTGTAGACAAATACTGGGACAGCTACAACCA
TCCCTTCAGACAGGATCAGAAGAACTTAGATCATTATATAATACAGTAGCAACCCTCTATTGTGTGCATC
AAAGGATAGAGATAAAAGACACCAAGGAAGCTTTAGACAAGATAGAGGAAGAGCAAAACAAAAGTAAGAC
CACCGCACAGCAAGCGGCCGCTGATCTTCAGACCTGGAGGAGGAGATATGAGGGACAATTGGAGAAGTGA
ATTATATAAATATAAAGTAGTAAAAATTGAACCATTAGGAGTAGCACCCACCAAGGCAAAGAGAAGAGTG
GTGCAGAGAGAAAAAAGAGCAGTGGGAATAGGAGCTTTGTTCCTTGGGTTCTTGGGAGCAGCAGGAAGCA
CTATGGGCGCAGCGTCAATGACGCTGACGGTACAGGCCAGACAATTATTGTCTGGTATAGTGCAGCAGCA
GAACAATTTGCTGAGGGCTATTGAGGCGCAACAGCATCTGTTGCAACTCACAGTCTGGGGCATCAAGCAG
CTCCAGGCAAGAATCCTGGCTGTGGAAAGATACCTAAAGGATCAACAGCTCCTGGGGATTTGGGGTTGCT
CTGGAAAACTCATTTGCACCACTGCTGTGCCTTGGAATGCTAGTTGGAGTAATAAATCTCTGGAACAGAT
TTGGAATCACACGACCTGGATGGAGTGGGACAGAGAAATTAACAATTACACAAGCTTAATACACTCCTTA
ATTGAAGAATCGCAAAACCAGCAAGAAAAGAATGAACAAGAATTATTGGAATTAGATAAATGGGCAAGTT
TGTGGAATTGGTTTAACATAACAAATTGGCTGTGGTATATAAAATTATTCATAATGATAGTAGGAGGCTT
GGTAGGTTTAAGAATAGTTTTTGCTGTACTTTCTATAGTGAATAGAGTTAGGCAGGGATATTCACCATTA
TCGTTTCAGACCCACCTCCCAACCCCGAGGGGACCCTTGCGCCTTTTCCAAGGCAGCCCTGGGTTTGCGC
AGGGACGCGGCTGCTCTGGGCGTGGTTCCGGGAAACGCAGCGGCGCCGACCCTGGGTCTCGCACATTCTT
CACGTCCGTTCGCAGCGTCACCCGGATCTTCGCCGCTACCCTTGTGGGCCCCCCGGCGACGCTTCCTGCT
CCGCCCCTAAGTCGGGAAGGTTCCTTGCGGTTCGCGGCGTGCCGGACGTGACAAACGGAAGCCGCACGTC
TCACTAGTACCCTCGCAGACGGACAGCGCCAGGGAGCAATGGCAGCGCGCCGACCGCGATGGGCTGTGGC
CAATAGCGGCTGCTCAGCAGGGCGCGCCGAGAGCAGCGGCCGGGAAGGGGCGGTGCGGGAGGCGGGGTGT
GGGGCGGTAGTGTGGGCCCTGTTCCTGCCCGCGCGGTGTTCCGCATTCTGCAAGCCTCCGGAGCGCACGT
CGGCAGTCGGCTCCCTCGTTGACCGAATCACCGACCTCTCTCCCCAGGGGGTACCACCGGAGCTTACCAT
GACCGAGTACAAGCCCACGGTGCGCCTCGCCACCCGCGACGACGTCCCCAGGGCCGTACGCACCCTCGCC
GCCGCGTTCGCCGACTACCCCGCCACGCGCCACACCGTCGATCCGGACCGCCACATCGAGCGGGTCACCG
AGCTGCAAGAACTCTTCCTCACGCGCGTCGGGCTCGACATCGGCAAGGTGTGGGTCGCGGACGACGGCGC
CGCCGTGGCGGTCTGGACCACGCCGGAGAGCGTCGAAGCGGGGGCGGTGTTCGCCGAGATCGGCCCGCGC
ATGGCCGAGTTGAGCGGTTCCCGGCTGGCCGCGCAGCAACAGATGGAAGGCCTCCTGGCGCCGCACCGGC
CCAAGGAGCCCGCGTGGTTCCTGGCCACCGTCGGCGTCTCGCCCGACCACCAGGGCAAGGGTCTGGGCAG
CGCCGTCGTGCTCCCCGGAGTGGAGGCGGCCGAGCGCGCCGGGGTGCCCGCCTTCCTGGAGACCTCCGCG
CCCCGCAACCTCCCCTTCTACGAGCGGCTCGGCTTCACCGTCACCGCCGACGTCGAGGTGCCCGAAGGAC
CGCGCACCTGGTGCATGACCCGCAAGCCCGGTGCCTGAGAATTCTAGATCTTGAGACAAATGGCAGTATT
CATCCACAATTTTAAAAGAAAAGGGGGGATTGGGGGGTACAGTGCAGGGGAAAGAATAGTAGACATAATA
GCAACAGACATACAAACTAAAGAATTACAAAAACAAATTACAAAAATTCAAAATTTTCGGGTTTATTACA
GGGACAGCAGAGATCCACTTTGGCGCCGGCTCGAGGGGGCCCGGGGTTATTAATAGTAATCAATTACGGG
GTCATTAGTTCATAGCCCATATATGGAGTTCCGCGTTACATAACTTACGGTAAATGGCCCGCCTGGCTGA
CCGCCCAACGACCCCCGCCCATTGACGTCAATAATGACGTATGTTCCCATAGTAACGCCAATAGGGACTT
TCCATTGACGTCAATGGGTGGAGTATTTACGGTAAACTGCCCACTTGGCAGTACATCAAGTGTATCATAT
GCCAAGTACGCCCCCTATTGACGTCAATGACGGTAAATGGCCCGCCTGGCATTATGCCCAGTACATGACC
TTATGGGACTTTCCTACTTGGCAGTACATCTACGTATTAGTCATCGCTATTACCATGGTGATGCGGTTTT
GGCAGTACATCAATGGGCGTGGATAGCGGTTTGACTCACGGGGATTTCCAAGTCTCCACCCCATTGACGT
CAATGGGAGTTTGTTTTGGCACCAAAATCAACGGGACTTTCCAAAATGTCGTAACAACTCCGCCCCATTG
ACGCAAATGGGCGGTAGGCGTGTACGGTGGGAGGTCTATATAAGCAGAGCTCTCTGGCTAACTGTCGGGA
TCAACAAGTTTGTACAAAAAAGCAGGCTCCGAATTCACCGGTGCCGCCACCATGGACTACAAGGATCACG
ACGGTGACTATAAGGATCATGACATCGACTATAAGGACGATGACGATAAGATCGATGGCGGAGGCGGATC
TTCCGGTGCCGCCACCATGACTTTGGAGGAATTCTCGGCTGGAGAGCAGAAGACCGAAAGGATGGATAAG
GTGGGGGATGCCCTGGAGGAAGTGCTCAGCAAAGCCCTGAGTCAGCGCACGATCACTGTCGGGGTGTACG
AAGCGGCCAAGCTGCTCAACGTCGACCCCGATAACGTGGTGTTGTGCCTGCTGGCGGCGGACGAGGACGA
CGACAGAGATGTGGCTCTGCAGATCCACTTCACCGAGATCCAGGCGTTTTGCTGCGAGAACGACATCAAC
ATCCTGCGCGTCAGCAACCCGGGCCGGCTGGCGGAGCTCCTGCTCTTGGAGACCGACGCTGGCCCCGCGG
CGAGCGAGGGCGCCGAGCAGCCCCCGGACCTGCACTGCGTGCTGGTGACGAATCCACATTCATCTCAATG
GAAGGATCCTGCCTTAAGTCAACTTATTTGTTTTTGCCGGGAAAGTCGCTACATGGATCAATGGGTTCCA
GTGATTAATCTCCCTGAACGGTCTAGAACCGGTGCCGCCACCATGATCGATGGCGGAGGCGGATCTGATC
CAAAAAAGAAGAGAAAGGTAGATCCAAAAAAGAAGAGAAAGGTAGATCCAAAAAAGAAGAGAAAGGTAGG
ATCTACCGGATCTAGAAACGATGGTGGTGGTGGAAGCGGGGGTGGGGGCAGCGGTGGAGGGGGAAGCGGG
CGCGCCGGGATCCTCCCCCCCAAGAAAAAGAGGAAGGTATCTAGAGGCCGCAGCCGCCTTTTGGAAGATT
TTCGAAACAACCGGTACCCCAATTTACAACTGCGGGAGATTGCTGGACATATAATGGAATTTTCCCAAGA
CCAGCATGGGTCCAGATTCATTCAGCTGAAACTGGAGCGTGCCACACCAGCTGAGCGCCAGCTTGTCTTC
AATGAAATCCTCCAGGCTGCCTACCAACTCATGGTGGATGTGTTTGGTAATTACGTCATTCAGAAGTTCT
TTGAATTTGGCAGTCTTGAACAGAAGCTGGCTTTGGCAGAACGGATTCGAGGCCACGTCCTGTCATTGGC
ACTACAGATGTATGGCAGCCGTGTTATCGAGAAAGCTCTTGAGTTTATTCCTTCAGACCAGCAGAATGAG
ATGGTTCGGGAACTAGATGGCCATGTCTTGAAGTGTGTGAAAGATCAGAATGGCAATCACGTGGTTCAGA
AATGCATTGAATGTGTACAGCCCCAGTCTTTGCAATTTATCATCGACGCGTTTAAGGGACAGGTATTTGC
CTTATCCACACATCCTTATGGCTGCCGAGTGATTCAGAGAATCCTGGAGCACTGTCTCCCTGACCAGACA
CTCCCTATTTTAGAGGAGCTTCACCAGCACACAGAGCAGCTGGTACAGGATCAATATGGAAATTATGTAA
TCCAACATGTACTGGAGCACGGTCGTCCTGAGGATAAAAGCAAAATTGTAGCAGAAATCCGAGGCAATGT
ACTTGTATTGAGTCAGCACAAATTTGCAAGCAATGTTGTGGAGAAGTGTGTTACTCACGCCTCACGTACG
GAGCGCGCTGTGCTCATCGACGAGGTGTGCACCATGAACGACGGTCCCCACAGTGCCTTATACACCATGA
TGAAGGACCAGTATGCCAACTACGTGGTCCAGAAGATGATTGACGTGGCGGAGCCAGGCCAGCGGAAGAT
CGTCATGCATAAGATCCGGCCCCACATCGCAACTCTTCGTAAGTACACCTATGGCAAGCACATTCTGGCC
AAGCTGGAGAAGTACTACATGAAGAACGGTGTTGACTTAGGGGACCCAAAGAAGAAGCGCAAAGTGGATC
CTAAAAAGAAAAGAAAGGTAGGCGGCCGCGGGGGAGGCGGTTCCGGTGGCGGCGGAAGCGGAGGTGGAGG
ATCAGGGCCGGCCGAACTGCCCACCTGCAGCTGTCTTGATCGAGTTATACAAAAAGACAAAGGCCCATAT
TATACACACCTTGGGGCAGGACCAAGTGTTGCTGCTGTCAGGGAAATCATGGAGAATAGGTATGGTCAAA
AAGGAAACGCAATAAGGATAGAAATAGTAGTGTACACCGGTAAAGAAGGGAAAAGCTCTCATGGGTGTCC
AATTGCTAAGTGGGTTTTAAGAAGAAGCAGTGATGAAGAAAAAGTTCTTTGTTTGGTCCGGCAGCGTACA
GGCCACCACTGTCCAACTGCTGTGATGGTGGTGCTCATCATGGTGTGGGATGGCATCCCTCTTCCAATGG
CCGACCGGCTATACACAGAGCTCACAGAGAATCTAAAGTCATACAATGGGCACCCTACCGACAGAAGATG
CACCCTCAATGAAAATCGTACCTGTACATGTCAAGGAATTGATCCAGAGACTTGTGGAGCTTCATTCTCT
TTTGGCTGTTCATGGAGTATGTACTTTAATGGCTGTAAGTTTGGTAGAAGCCCAAGCCCCAGAAGATTTA
GAATTGATCCAAGCTCTCCCTTACATGAAAAAAACCTTGAAGATAACTTACAGAGTTTGGCTACACGATT
AGCTCCAATTTATAAGCAGTATGCTCCAGTAGCTTACCAAAATCAGGTGGAATATGAAAATGTTGCCCGA
GAATGTCGGCTTGGCAGCAAGGAAGGTCGTCCCTTCTCTGGGGTCACTGCTTGCCTGGACTTCTGTGCTC
ATCCCCACAGGGACATTCACAACATGAATAATGGAAGCACTGTGGTTTGTACCTTAACTCGAGAAGATAA
CCGCTCTTTGGGTGTTATTCCTCAAGATGAGCAGCTCCATGTGCTACCTCTTTATAAGCTTTCAGACACA
GATGAGTTTGGCTCCAAGGAAGGAATGGAAGCCAAGATCAAATCTGGGGCCATCGAGGTCCTGGCACCCC
GCCGCAAAAAAAGAACGTGTTTCACTCAGCCTGTTCCCCGTTCTGGAAAGAAGAGGGCTGCGATGATGAC
AGAGGTTCTTGCACATAAGATAAGGGCAGTGGAAAAGAAACCTATTCCCCGAATCAAGCGGAAGAATAAC
TCAACAACAACAAACAACAGTAAGCCTTCGTCACTGCCAACCTTAGGGAGTAACACTGAGACCGTGCAAC
CTGAAGTAAAAAGTGAAACCGAACCCCATTTTATCTTAAAAAGTTCAGACAACACTAAAACTTATTCGCT
GATGCCATCCGCTCCTCACCCAGTGAAAGAGGCATCTCCAGGCTTCTCCTGGTCCCCGAAGACTGCTTCA
GCCACACCAGCTCCACTGAAGAATGACGCAACAGCCTCATGCGGGTTTTCAGAAAGAAGCAGCACTCCCC
ACTGTACGATGCCTTCGGGAAGACTCAGTGGTGCCAATGCAGCTGCTGCTGATGGCCCTGGCATTTCACA
GCTTGGCGAAGTGGCTCCTCTCCCCACCCTGTCTGCTCCTGTGATGGAGCCCCTCATTAATTCTGAGCCT
TCCACTGGTGTGACTGAGCCGCTAACGCCTCATCAGCCAAACCACCAGCCCTCCTTCCTCACCTCTCCTC
AAGACCTTGCCTCTTCTCCAATGGAAGAAGATGAGCAGCATTCTGAAGCAGATGAGCCTCCATCAGACGA
ACCCCTATCTGATGACCCCCTGTCACCTGCTGAGGAGAAATTGCCCCACATTGATGAGTATTGGTCAGAC
AGTGAGCACATCTTTTTGGATGCAAATATTGGTGGGGTGGCCATCGCACCTGCTCACGGCTCGGTTTTGA
TTGAGTGTGCCCGGCGAGAGCTGCACGCTACCACTCCTGTTGAGCACCCCAACCGTAATCATCCAACCCG
CCTCTCCCTTGTCTTTTACCAGCACAAAAACCTAAATAAGCCCCAACATGGTTTTGAACTAAACAAGATT
AAGTTTGAGGCTAAAGAAGCTAAGAATAAGAAAATGAAGGCCTCAGAGCAAAAAGACCAGGCAGCTAATG
AAGGTCCAGAACAGTCCTCTGAAGTAAATGAATTGAACCAAATTCCTTCTCATAAAGCATTAACATTAAC
CCATGACAATGTTGTCACCGTGTCCCCTTATGCTCTCACACACGTTGCGGGGCCCTATAACCATTGGGTC
ATCGATTGATTAATTAAGAATTCGACCCAGCTTTCTTGTACAAAGTGGTTGGTAAGCCTATCCCTAACCC
TCTCCTCGGTCTCGATTCTACGTAGTAATGAGCTAGCGCTAACCGGTGGCGCGTTAAGTCGACAATCAAC
CTCTGGATTACAAAATTTGTGAAAGATTGACTGGTATTCTTAACTATGTTGCTCCTTTTACGCTATGTGG
ATACGCTGCTTTAATGCCTTTGTATCATGCTATTGCTTCCCGTATGGCTTTCATTTTCTCCTCCTTGTAT
AAATCCTGGTTGCTGTCTCTTTATGAGGAGTTGTGGCCCGTTGTCAGGCAACGTGGCGTGGTGTGCACTG
TGTTTGCTGACGCAACCCCCACTGGTTGGGGCATTGCCACCACCTGTCAGCTCCTTTCCGGGACTTTCGC
TTTCCCCCTCCCTATTGCCACGGCGGAACTCATCGCCGCCTGCCTTGCCCGCTGCTGGACAGGGGCTCGG
CTGTTGGGCACTGACAATTCCGTGGTGTTGTCGGGGAAATCATCGTCCTTTCCTTGGCTGCTCGCCTGTG
TTGCCACCTGGATTCTGCGCGGGACGTCCTTCTGCTACGTCCCTTCGGCCCTCAATCCAGCGGACCTTCC
TTCCCGCGGCCTGCTGCCGGCTCTGCGGCCTCTTCCGCGTCTTCGCCTTCGCCCTCAGACGAGTCGGATC
TCCCTTTGGGCCGCCTCCCCGCGTCGACTTTAAGACCAATGACTTACAAGGCAGCTGTAGATCTTAGCCA
CTTTTTAAAAGAAAAGGGGGGACTGGAAGGGCTAATTCACTCCCAACGAAGACAAGATCTGCTTTTTGCT
TGTACTGGGTCTCTCTGGTTAGACCAGATCTGAGCCTGGGAGCTCTCTGGCTAACTAGGGAACCCACTGC
TTAAGCCTCAATAAAGCTTGCCTTGAGTGCTTCAAGTAGTGTGTGCCCGTCTGTTGTGTGACTCTGGTAA
CTAGAGATCCCTCAGACCCTTTTAGTCAGTGTGGAAAATCTCTAGCAGTACGTATAGTAGTTCATGTCAT
CTTATTATTCAGTATTTATAACTTGCAAAGAAATGAATATCAGAGAGTGAGAGGAACTTGTTTATTGCAG
CTTATAATGGTTACAAATAAAGCAATAGCATCACAAATTTCACAAATAAAGCATTTTTTTCACTGCATTC
TAGTTGTGGTTTGTCCAAACTCATCAATGTATCTTATCATGTCTGGCTCTAGCTATCCCGCCCCTAACTC
CGCCCATCCCGCCCCTAACTCCGCCCAGTTCCGCCCATTCTCCGCCCCATGGCTGACTAATTTTTTTTAT
TTATGCAGAGGCCGAGGCCGCCTCGGCCTCTGAGCTATTCCAGAAGTAGTGAGGAGGCTTTTTTGGAGGC
CTAGGGACGTACCCAATTCGCCCTATAGTGAGTCGTATTACGCGCGCTCACTGGCCGTCGTTTTACAACG
TCGTGACTGGGAAAACCCTGGCGTTACCCAACTTAATCGCCTTGCAGCACATCCCCCTTTCGCCAGCTGG
CGTAATAGCGAAGAGGCCCGCACCGATCGCCCTTCCCAACAGTTGCGCAGCCTGAATGGCGAATGGG
[124 nt withheld, positions 10498-10621]
C
[91 nt withheld, positions 10623-10713]
A
[49 nt withheld, positions 10715-10763]
CCTTTGACGTTGGAGTCCACGTTCTTT
[37 nt withheld, positions 10791-10827]
ACCCTATCTCGGTCTATTCTTTTGATTTATAAGGGATTTTGCCGATTTCGGCCTATTGGTTAAAAAATGA
GCTGATTTAACAAAAATTTAACGCGAATTTTAACAAAATATTAACGCTTACAATTTAGGTGGCACTTTTC
GGGGAAATGTGCGCGGAACCCCTATTTGTTTATTTTTCTAAATACATTCAAATATGTATCCGCTCATGAG
ACAATAACCCTGATAAATGCTTCAATAATATTGAAAAAGGAAGAGTATGAGTATTCAACATTTCCGTGTC
GCCCTTATTCCCTTTTTTGCGGCATTTTGCCTTCCTGTTTTTGCTCACCCAGAAACGCTGGTGAAAGTAA
AAGATGCTGAAGATCAGTTGGGTGCACGAGTGGGTTACATCGAACTGGATCTCAACAGCGGTAAGATCCT
TGAGAGTTTTCGCCCCGAAGAACGTTTTCCAATGATGAGCACTTTTAAAGTTCTGCTATGTGGCGCGGTA
TTATCCCGTATTGACGCCGGGCAAGAGCAACTCGGTCGCCGCATACACTATTCTCAGAATGACTTGGTTG
AGTACTCACCAGTCACAGAAAAGCATCTTACGGATGGCATGACAGTAAGAGAATTATGCAGTGCTGCCAT
AACCATGAGTGATAACACTGCGGCCAACTTACTTCTGACAACGATCGGAGGACCGAAGGAGCTAACCGCT
TTTTTGCACAACATGGGGGATCATGTAACTCGCCTTGATCGTTGGGAACCGGAGCTGAATGAAGCCATAC
CAAACGACGAGCGTGACACCACGATGCCTGTAGCAATGGCAACAACGTTGCGCAAACTATTAACTGGCGA
ACTACTTACTCTAGCTTCCCGGCAACAATTAATAGACTGGATGGAGGCGGATAAAGTTGCAGGACCACTT
CTGCGCTCGGCCCTTCCGGCTGGCTGGTTTATTGCTGATAAATCTGGAGCCGGTGAGCGTGGGTCTCGCG
GTATCATTGCAGCACTGGGGCCAGATGGTAAGCCCTCCCGTATCGTAGTTATCTACACGACGGGGAGTCA
GGCAACTATGGATGAACGAAATAGACAGATCGCTGAGATAGGTGCCTCACTGATTAAGCATTGGTAACTG
TCAGACCAAGTTTACTCATATATACTTTAGATTGATTTAAAACTTCATTTTTAATTTAAAAGGATCTAGG
TGAAGATCCTTTTTGATAATCTCATGACCAAAATCCCTTAACGTGAGTTTTCGTTCCACTGAGCGTCAGA
CCCCGTAGAAAAGATCAAAGGATCTTC
